>Addgene plasmid #152266 | pGBW-m4134111 | depositor full sequence | sequence record 295278 | Full Sequence
CACCATGGGTAATGCAACAGAAGTGCCTGCCAATTCAACTGTATTATCTTTCTGTGCTTTTGCTGTAGAT
GCTGCTAAAGCTTACAAAGATTATCTAGCTAGTGGGGGACAACCAATCACTAATTGTGTTAAGATGTTGT
GTACACACACTGGTACTGGTCAGGCAATAACAGTTACACCGGAAGCCAATATGGATCAAGAATCCTTTGG
TGGTGCATCGTGTTGTCTGTACTGCCGTTGCCACATAGATCATCCAAATCCTAAAGGATTTTGTGACTTA
AAAGGTAAGTATGTACAAATACCTACAACTTGTGCTAATGACCCTGTGGGTTTTACACTTAAAAACACAG
TCTGTACCGTCTGCGGTATGTGGAAAGGTTATGGCTGTAGTTGTGATCAACTCCGCGAACCCATGCTTGA
AAACCTTTACTTTCAGTCGGGACGGCGAATCCCGGGGCTGATAAATCCCTGGAAAAGGAGATGGAAGAAG
AACTTTATTGCAGTGTCTGCGGCTAACCGGTTCAAAAAGATCAGTTCAAGCGGCGCCCTAGATTACGACA
TTCCTACGACCGCCTCCGAGAATCTCTATTTCCAGGGTGAATTTGGCTTGGCACAACATGACGAGGCCGT
CGATAACAAGTTTAATAAAGAACAGCAGAACGCTTTCTATGAGATCCTTCACTTACCAAATCTGAACGAA
GAGCAACGCAACGCTTTCATTCAGAGCCTGAAAGACGATCCCTCGCAGTCTGCAAATCTCCTGGCCGAAG
CCAAGAAGCTGAATGACGCACAGGCTCCAAAAGTTGATAACAAGTTTAACAAGGAGCAGCAGAATGCTTT
CTACGAGATATTGCACCTTCCTAATCTGAATGAGGAACAAAGAAATGCATTTATCCAGTCCCTAAAAGAC
GATCCATCACAGAGTGCCAACCTGCTTGCGGAAGCCAAAAAGCTCAATGATGCCCAGGCCCCGAAAGTAG
ACGCGAACCATCAATAAGCTAGCTTGACTGACTGAGATACAGCGTACCTTCAGCTCACAGACATGATAAG
ATACATTGATGAGTTTGGACAAACCACAACTAGAATGCAGTGAAAAAAATGCTTTATTTGTGAAATTTGT
GATGCTATTGCTTTATTTGTAACCATTATAAGCTGCAATAAACAAGTTAACAACAACAATTGCATTCATT
TTATGTTTCAGGTTCAGGGGGAGGTGTGGGAGGTTTTTTAAAGCAAGTAAAACCTCTACAAATGTGGTAT
TGGCCCATCTCTATCGGTATCGTAGCATAACCCCTTGGGGCCTCTAAACGGGTCTTGAGGGGTTTTTTGT
GCCCCTCGGGCCGGATTGCTATCTACCGGCATTGGCGCAGAAAAAAATGCCTGATGCGACGCTGCGCGTC
TTATACTCCCACATATGCCAGATTCAGCAACGGATACGGCTTCCCCAACTTGCCCACTTCCATACGTGTC
CTCCTTACCAGAAATTTATCCTTAAGGTCGTCAGCTATCCTGCAGGCGATCTCTCGATTTCGATCAAGAC
ATTCCTTTAATGGTCTTTTCTGGACACCACTAGGGGTCAGAAGTAGTTCATCAAACTTTCTTCCCTCCCT
AATCTCATTGGTTACCTTGGGCTATCGAAACTTAATTAACCAGTCAAGTCAGCTACTTGGCGAGATCGAC
TTGTCTGGGTTTCGACTACGCTCAGAATTGCGTCAGTCAAGTTCGATCTGGTCCTTGCTATTGCACCCGT
TCTCCGATTACGAGTTTCATTTAAATCATGTGAGCAAAAGGCCAGCAAAAGGCCAGGAACCGTAAAAAGG
CCGCGTTGCTGGCGTTTTTCCATAGGCTCCGCCCCCCTGACGAGCATCACAAAAATCGACGCTCAAGTCA
GAGGTGGCGAAACCCGACAGGACTATAAAGATACCAGGCGTTTCCCCCTGGAAGCTCCCTCGTGCGCTCT
CCTGTTCCGACCCTGCCGCTTACCGGATACCTGTCCGCCTTTCTCCCTTCGGGAAGCGTGGCGCTTTCTC
ATAGCTCACGCTGTAGGTATCTCAGTTCGGTGTAGGTCGTTCGCTCCAAGCTGGGCTGTGTGCACGAACC
CCCCGTTCAGCCCGACCGCTGCGCCTTATCCGGTAACTATCGTCTTGAGTCCAACCCGGTAAGACACGAC
TTATCGCCACTGGCAGCAGCCACTGGTAACAGGATTAGCAGAGCGAGGTATGTAGGCGGTGCTACAGAGT
TCTTGAAGTGGTGGCCTAACTACGGCTACACTAGAAGAACAGTATTTGGTATCTGCGCTCTGCTGAAGCC
AGTTACCTTCGGAAAAAGAGTTGGTAGCTCTTGATCCGGCAAACAAACCACCGCTGGTAGCGGTGGTTTT
TTTGTTTGCAAGCAGCAGATTACGCGCAGAAAAAAAGGATCTCAAGAAGATCCTTTGATCTTTTCTACGG
GGTCTGACGCTCAGTGGAACGAAAACTCACGTTAAGGGATTTTGGTCATGAGATTATCAAAAAGGATCTT
CACCTAGATCCTTTTAAATTAAAAATGAAGTTTTAAATCAATCTAAAGTATATATGAGTAAACTTGGTCT
GACAGTTACCAATGCTTAATCAGTGAGGCACCTATCTCAGCGATCTGTCTATTTCGTTCATCCATAGTTG
CATTTAAATTTCCGAACTCTCCAAGGCCCTCGTCGGAAAATCTTCAAACCTTTCGTCCGATCCATCTTGC
AGGCTACCTCTCGAACGAACTATCGCAAGTCTCTTGGCCGGCCTTGCGCCTTGGCTATTGCTTGGCAGCG
CCTATCGCCAGGTATTACTCCAATCCCGAATATCCGAGATCGGGATCACCCGAGAGAAGTTCAACCTACA
TCCTCAATCCCGATCTATCCGAGATCCGAGGAATATCGAAATCGGGGCGCGCCTGGCCTCCGCGCCGGGT
TTTGGCGCCTCCCGCGGGCGCCCCCCTCGTCACGGCGAGCGCTGCCACGTCAGACGAAGGGCGCAGGAGC
GTCCTGATCCTTCCGCCCGGACGCTCAGGACAGCGGCCCGCTGCTCATAAGACTCGGCCTTAGAACCCCA
GTATCAGCAGAAGGACATTTTAGGACGGGACTTGGGTGACTCTAGGGCACTGGTTTTCTTTCCAGAGAGC
GGAACAGGCGAGGAAAAGTAGTCCCTTCTCGGCGATTCTGCGGAGGGATCTCCGTGGGGCGGTGAACGCC
GATGATTATATAAGGACGCGCCGGGTGTGGCACAGCTAGTTCCGTCGCAGCCGGGATTTGGGTCGCGGTT
CTTGTTTGTGGATCGCTGTGATCGTCACTTGGTGAGTAGCGGGCTGCTGGGCTGGCCGGGGCTTTCGTGG
CCGCCGGGCCGCTCGGTGGGACGGAAGCGTGTGGAGAGACCGCCAAGGGCTGTAGTCTGGGTCCGCGAGC
AAGGTTGCCCTGAACTGGGGGTTGGGGGGAGCGCAGCAAAATGGCGGCTGTTCCCGAGTCTTGAATGGAA
GACGCTTGTGAGGCGGGCTGTGAGGTCGTTGAAACAAGGTGGGGGGCATGGTGGGCGGCAAGAACCCAAG
GTCTTGAGCCCTTCGCTAATGCGGGAAAGCTCTTATTCGGGTGAGATGGGCTGGGCACCATCTGGGGACC
CTGACGTGAAGTTTGTCACTGACTGGAGAACTCGGTTTGTCGTCTGTTGCGGGGGCGGCAGTTATGGCGG
TGCCGTTGGGCAGTGCACCCGTACCTTTGGGAGCGCGCGCCCTCGTCGTGTCGTGACGTCACCCGTTCTG
TTGGCTTATAATGCAGGGTGGGGCCACCTGCCGGTAGGTGTGCGGTAGGCTTTTCTCCGTCGCAGGACGC
AGGGTTCGGGCCTAGGGTAGGCTCTCCTGAATCGACAGGCGCCGGACCTCTGGTGAGGGGAGGGATAAGT
GAGGCGTCAGTTTCTTTGGTCGGTTTTATGTACCTATCTTCTTAAGTAGCTGAAGCTCCGGTTTTGAACT
ATGCGCTCGGGGTTGGCGAGTGTGTTTTGTGAAGTTTTTTAGGCACCTTTTGAAATGTAATCATTTGGGT
CAATATGTAATTTTCAGTGTTAGACTTGTAAATTGTCCGCTAAATTCTGGCCGTTTTTGGCTTTTTTGTT
AGACAACATGACCGAGTACAAGCCCACGGTGCGCCTCGCCACCCGCGACGACGTCCCCAGGGCCGTACGC
ACCCTCGCCGCCGCGTTCGCCGACTACCCCGCCACGCGCCACACCGTCGATCCGGACCGCCACATCGAGC
GGGTCACCGAGCTGCAAGAACTCTTCCTCACGCGCGTCGGGCTCGACATCGGCAAGGTGTGGGTCGCGGA
CGACGGCGCCGCGGTGGCGGTCTGGACCACGCCGGAGAGCGTCGAAGCGGGGGCGGTGTTCGCCGAGATC
GGCCCGCGCATGGCCGAGTTGAGCGGTTCCCGGCTGGCCGCGCAGCAACAGATGGAGGGCCTCCTGGCGC
CGCACCGGCCCAAGGAGCCCGCGTGGTTCCTGGCCACCGTCGGCGTCTCGCCCGACCACCAGGGCAAGGG
TCTGGGCAGCGCCGTCGTGCTCCCCGGAGTGGAGGCCGCCGAGCGCGCCGGGGTGCCCGCCTTCCTGGAG
ACCTCCGCGCCCCGCAACCTCCCCTTCTACGAGCGGCTCGGCTTCACCGTCACCGCCGACGTCGAGGTGC
CCGAAGGACCGCGCACCTGGTGCATGACCCGCAAGCCCGGTGCCTAGGCTAGTATGTAAGCCTAGTCTTA
GATAATAAAATCGCTATCCATCGAAGATGGATGTGTGTTGGTTTTTTGTGTGTGTAACGCTAGGCGCGCC
TGGTGTACCGAGAACGATCCTCTCAGTGCGAGTCTCGACGATCCATATCGTTGCTTGGCAGTCAGCCAGT
CGGAATCCAGCTTGGGACCCAGGAAGTCCAATCGTCAGATATTGTACTCAAGCCTGGTCACGGCAGCGTA
CCGATCTGTTTAAACCTAGATATTGATAGTCTGATCGGTCAACGTATAATCGAGTCCTAGCTTTTGCAAA
CATCTATCAAGAGACAGGATCAGCAGGAGGCTTTCGCATGAGTATTCAACATTTCCGTGTCGCCCTTATT
CCCTTTTTTGCGGCATTTTGCCTTCCTGTTTTTGCTCACCCAGAAACGCTGGTGAAAGTAAAAGATGCTG
AAGATCAGTTGGGTGCGCGAGTGGGTTACATCGAACTGGATCTCAACAGCGGTAAGATCCTTGAGAGTTT
TCGCCCCGAAGAACGCTTTCCAATGATGAGCACTTTTAAAGTTCTGCTATGTGGCGCGGTATTATCCCGT
ATTGACGCCGGGCAAGAGCAACTCGGTCGCCGCATACACTATTCTCAGAATGACTTGGTTGAGTATTCAC
CAGTCACAGAAAAGCATCTTACGGATGGCATGACAGTAAGAGAATTATGCAGTGCTGCCATAACCATGAG
TGATAACACTGCGGCCAACTTACTTCTGACAACGATTGGAGGACCGAAGGAGCTAACCGCTTTTTTGCAC
AACATGGGGGATCATGTAACTCGCCTTGATCGTTGGGAACCGGAGCTGAATGAAGCCATACCAAACGACG
AGCGTGACACCACGATGCCTGTAGCAATGGCAACAACCTTGCGTAAACTATTAACTGGCGAACTACTTAC
TCTAGCTTCCCGGCAACAGTTGATAGACTGGATGGAGGCGGATAAAGTTGCAGGACCACTTCTGCGCTCG
GCCCTTCCGGCTGGCTGGTTTATTGCTGATAAATCTGGAGCCGGTGAGCGTGGGTCTCGCGGTATCATTG
CAGCACTGGGGCCAGATGGTAAGCCCTCCCGTATCGTAGTTATCTACACGACGGGGAGTCAGGCAACTAT
GGATGAACGAAATAGACAGATCGCTGAGATAGGTGCCTCACTGATTAAGCATTGGTAACCGATTCTAGGT
GCATTGGCGCAGAAAAAAATGCCTGATGCGACGCTGCGCGTCTTATACTCCCACATATGCCAGATTCAGC
AACGGATACGGCTTCCCCAACTTGCCCACTTCCATACGTGTCCTCCTTACCAGAAATTTATCCTTAAGAT
CGTTTAAACTCGACTCTGGCTCTATCGAATCTCCGTCGTTTCGAGCTTACGCGAACAGCCGTGGCGCTCA
TTTGCTCGTCGGGCATCGAATCTCGTCAGCTATCGTCAGCTTACCTTTTTGGCAGCGATCGCGGCTCCCG
ACATCTTGGACCATTAGCTCCACAGGTATCTTCTTCCCTCTAGTGGTCATAACAGCAGCTTCAGCTACCT
CTCAATTCAAAAAACCCCTCAAGACCCGTTTAGAGGCCCCAAGGGGTTATGCTATCAATCGTTGCGTTAC
ACACACAAAAAACCAACACACATCCATCTTCGATGGATAGCGATTTTATTATCTAACTGCTGATCGAGTG
TAGCCAGATCTAGTAATCAATTACGGGGTCATTAGTTCATAGCCCATATATGGAGTTCCGCGTTACATAA
CTTACGGTAAATGGCCCGCCTGGCTGACCGCCCAACGACCCCCGCCCATTGACGTCAATAATGACGTATG
TTCCCATAGTAACGCCAATAGGGACTTTCCATTGACGTCAATGGGTGGAGTATTTACGGTAAACTGCCCA
CTTGGCAGTACATCAAGTGTATCATATGCCAAGTACGCCCCCTATTGACGTCAATGACGGTAAATGGCCC
GCCTGGCATTATGCCCAGTACATGACCTTATGGGACTTTCCTACTTGGCAGTACATCTACGTATTAGTCA
TCGCTATTACCATGCTGATGCGGTTTTGGCAGTACATCAATGGGCGTGGATAGCGGTTTGACTCACGGGG
ATTTCCAAGTCTCCACCCCATTGACGTCAATGGGAGTTTGTTTTGGCACCAAAATCAACGGGACTTTCCA
AAATGTCGTAACAACTCCGCCCCATTGACGCAAATGGGCGGTAGGCGTGTACGGTGGGAGGTCTATATAA
GCAGAGCTGGTTTAGTGAACCGTCAGATCAGATCTTTGTCGATCCTACCATCCACTCGACACACCCGCCA
GCGGCCGC
Features (pLannotate 1.2.2; 21 found; start..end, strand, type, name):
    473..550     +  CDS            MYLK2 (fragment): MYLK2_HUMAN - Experimental evidence at protein level: Swiss-Prot protein existence level 1. Implicated in the level of global muscle contraction and cardiac function. Phosphorylates a specific serine in the N-terminus of a myosin light chain. From Homo sapiens (Human).
    632..982     +  CDS            spa (fragment): SPA_STAAU - Experimental evidence at protein level: Swiss-Prot protein existence level 1. Plays a role in the inhibition of the host innate and adaptive immune responses. Possesses five immunoglobulin-binding domains that capture both the fragment crystallizable region (Fc region) and the Fab region (part of Ig that identifies antigen) of immunoglobulins (By similarity). In turn, Staphylococcus aureus is protected from phagocytic killing via inhibition of Ig Fc region. In addition, the host elicited B-cell response is prevented due to a decrease of antibody-secreting cell proliferation that en
   1047..1168    -  polyA_signal   SV40 poly(A) signal: SV40 polyadenylation signal
   1191..1260    -  CDS            large T antigen (fragment): large T antigen from SV40 (simian virus 40)
   1283..1329    +  terminator     T7 terminator: transcription terminator for bacteriophage T7 RNA polymerase
   1359..1495    +  terminator     rrnG terminator: transcription terminator from the E. coli ribosomal RNA rrnG operon (Albrechtsen et al., 1991)
   1540..1611    +  misc_feature   3' β-globin insulator: insulator downstream of the human β-globin locus (Farrell et al., 2002)
   1837..2425    -  rep_origin     ori: high-copy-number ColE1/pMB1/pBR322/pUC origin of replication
   2597..2661    -  CDS            bla(M) (fragment): β-lactamase lacking the signal sequence; bla(M); allows cytosolic expression of β-lactamase
   2925..4134    +  promoter       UbC promoter: human ubiquitin C promoter
   4138..4735    +  CDS            PuroR (fragment): puromycin N-acetyltransferase; pac from Streptomyces; confers resistance to puromycin
   4764..4812    +  polyA_signal   poly(A) signal: synthetic polyadenylation signal
   5078..5938    +  CDS            AmpR: β-lactamase; bla; confers resistance to ampicillin, carbenicillin, and related antibiotics
   5951..6087    +  terminator     rrnG terminator: transcription terminator from the E. coli ribosomal RNA rrnG operon (Albrechtsen et al., 1991)
   6232..6303    +  misc_feature   5' β-globin insulator: insulator upstream of the human β-globin locus (Farrell et al., 2002)
   6308..6354    -  terminator     T7 terminator: transcription terminator for bacteriophage T7 RNA polymerase
   6372..6420    -  polyA_signal   poly(A) signal: synthetic polyadenylation signal
   6501..6804    +  enhancer       CMV enhancer: human cytomegalovirus immediate early enhancer
   6877..6894    -  promoter       CMV promoter (fragment): human cytomegalovirus (CMV) immediate early promoter
   6957..7008    +  promoter       CMVd2 promoter: truncated human cytomegalovirus (CMV) immediate early promoter that yields moderately reduced expression relative to the full-length promoter
   7074..439     +  CDS            R1A_SARS2 (fragment) (across the origin): Experimental evidence at protein level: Swiss-Prot protein existence level 1. [Non-structural protein 10]: Plays a pivotal role in viral transcription by stimulating both nsp14 3'-5' exoribonuclease and nsp16 2'-O-methyltransferase activities. Therefore plays an essential role in viral mRNAs cap methylation. From Severe acute respiratory syndrome coronavirus 2 (2019-nCoV) (SARS-CoV-2).
