[The description below was written by a language model from this plasmid's Addgene catalogue record and pLannotate feature annotations shown in this document.]
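Description:
pGBW-m4134111 is a mammalian expression plasmid that produces the SARS-CoV-2 non-structural protein 10 (nsp10), built on the pTwist_CMV_Puro_6 backbone. It is propagated in E. coli as a high-copy plasmid through a ColE1/pUC-type origin and selected with ampicillin via a full-length β-lactamase gene. For selection in mammalian cells, a separate cassette places puromycin N-acetyltransferase under the human ubiquitin C promoter, followed by a synthetic poly(A) signal. Bacterial rrnG and T7 terminators, additional synthetic poly(A) signals and short β-globin insulator elements flank the cassettes, presumably to limit transcriptional read-through between the units.

The payload is the wild-type nsp10 coding region, roughly 410 bp and derived from the ORF1ab polyprotein. It is driven by the CMV immediate early enhancer and promoter and terminated by an SV40 polyadenylation signal. In the annotated sequence the open reading frame spans the numbering origin of the circular map. The record describes a C-terminal, backbone-encoded tag consisting of a TEV protease cleavage site and a TAP tag. The feature table fits this description: directly downstream of nsp10 it detects a fragment matching myosin light chain kinase 2, the usual source of a calmodulin-binding peptide, and then a fragment of Staphylococcus aureus protein A carrying immunoglobulin-binding domains. The TEV site itself is not annotated.

In the virus, nsp10 acts as a cofactor stimulating the nsp14 exoribonuclease and the nsp16 2'-O-methyltransferase. This tagged construct is therefore suited to expressing nsp10 in cultured mammalian cells, with puromycin enrichment of transfected cells. The tag also suits it to tandem affinity purification or interaction studies, although the record states only mammalian expression as its purpose.
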