Addgene plasmid #152266: pGBW-m4134111
Purpose: Mammalian expression plasmid for SARS-CoV-2 nsp10
Depositing lab: Ginkgo Bioworks & Benjie Chen. Depositing organization: Ginkgo Bioworks.
Backbone
  Vector backbone: pTwist_CMV_Puro_6
  Backbone size w/o insert (bp): 6080
  Vector type: Mammalian Expression
  Selectable markers: Puromycin
Growth in bacteria
  Bacterial resistance: Ampicillin, 100 μg/mL
  Growth temperature: 37°C
  Growth strain: DH5alpha
  Copy number: High Copy
Gene/Insert
  Gene/Insert name: SARS-CoV-2 nsp10
  Species: Severe acute respiratory syndrome coronavirus 2
  Insert size (bp): 410
  Mutation: wt
  Entrez Gene: ORF1ab (a.k.a. GU280_gp01)
  Promoter: CMV
  Tag / fusion protein: Cleavable TEV;TapTag (C terminal on backbone)
  Cloning method: Unknown
Resource information
  A portion of this plasmid was derived from a plasmid made by: GinkgoBioworks
Depositor comments: NCBI reference sequence: YP_009725306.1
How to cite: pGBW-m4134111 was a gift from Ginkgo Bioworks & Benjie Chen (Addgene plasmid # 152266 ; http://n2t.net/addgene:152266 ; RRID:Addgene_152266)
